Addgene plasmid #87123: pDONR221 Spinophilin
Purpose: Gateway donor vector for Spinophilin
Depositing lab: Anthony Baucum. Depositing organization: Indiana University, Indianapolis. Publication: Mechanisms and Consequences of Dopamine Depletion-Induced Attenuation of the Spinophilin/Neurofilament Medium Interaction. Hiday AC, Edler MC, Salek AB, Morris CW, Thang M, Rentz TJ, Rose KL, Jones LM, Baucum AJ 2nd. Neural Plast. 2017;2017:4153076. doi: 10.1155/2017/4153076. Epub 2017 May 28. PubMed 28634551.
Backbone
  Vector backbone: pDONR221
  Vector type: Donor vector
Growth in bacteria
  Bacterial resistance: Kanamycin, 50 μg/mL
  Growth temperature: 37°C
  Growth strain: DH5alpha
  Copy number: Unknown
Gene/Insert
  Gene/Insert name: Spinophilin
  Species: H. sapiens (human)
  Entrez Gene: PPP1R9B (a.k.a. PPP1R9)
Terms and licenses: Academic/Nonprofit Terms; Industry Terms: Not Available to Industry
How to cite: pDONR221 Spinophilin was a gift from Anthony Baucum (Addgene plasmid # 87123 ; http://n2t.net/addgene:87123 ; RRID:Addgene_87123)
