[The description below was written by a language model from this plasmid's Addgene catalogue record and pLannotate feature annotations shown in this document.]
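Description:
pDONR221 Spinophilin is a Gateway entry-type clone built in the pDONR221 donor vector backbone, carrying the human spinophilin coding sequence (gene PPP1R9B, also called neurabin-2). The sequenced plasmid is about 5 kb. It is propagated in E. coli through a high-copy ColE1/pUC-type origin of replication and is selected with kanamycin through an aminoglycoside phosphotransferase (KanR) gene. The rrnB T1 and T2 transcription terminators lie upstream of the cloning region, where they limit read-through transcription from the backbone into the insert. The short lacZα and lacI fragments annotated nearby are backbone remnants rather than functional genes.

The spinophilin open reading frame runs across the numbering origin of the sequence record and is flanked by attL1 and attL2 sites. These are the sites produced when an attB-flanked fragment is recombined into a pDONR vector, and they are the substrates for the LR Clonase reaction. The insert can therefore be moved directionally, and in a defined reading frame, into any attR-containing destination vector, for example one supplying a mammalian or bacterial promoter and epitope or fluorescent tags. The plasmid itself has no eukaryotic promoter. The only promoter annotated is a T7 promoter beside attL2, a standard backbone element that also serves as a sequencing primer site, so this construct is a shuttle and storage clone rather than an expression vector. No tags or fusion partners are annotated, and the record does not say whether the insert keeps a stop codon.

Spinophilin is an F-actin-binding scaffold protein that targets protein phosphatase 1 to dendritic spines. The associated publication concerns its interaction with neurofilament medium, which suggests the clone served as a source for making spinophilin expression constructs for protein-interaction studies.
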