Features (pLannotate 1.2.2; 10 found; start..end, strand, type, name):
    289..388     -  protein_bind   attL1: mutant version of attL; recombination site for the Gateway® LR reaction LR Clonase™
    404..440     +  CDS            lacZα (fragment): LacZα fragment of β-galactosidase; lacZ fragment
    487..530     -  terminator     rrnB T1 terminator: Escherichia coli rrnB; transcription terminator T1 from the E. coli rrnB gene
    662..689     +  terminator     rrnB T2 terminator: transcription terminator T2 from the E. coli rrnB gene
    744..836     -  CDS            lacI (fragment): lac repressor; lacI; The lac repressor binds to the lac operator to inhibit transcription in E. coli. This inhibition can be relieved by adding lactose or isopropyl-β-D-thiogalactopyranoside (IPTG).
   1019..1607    -  rep_origin     ori: high-copy-number ColE1/pMB1/pBR322/pUC origin of replication
   1754..2563    -  CDS            KanR: aminoglycoside phosphotransferase; aph(3')-Ia; confers resistance to kanamycin in bacteria or G418 (Geneticin®) in eukaryotes
   2697..2715    +  promoter       T7 promoter: promoter for bacteriophage T7 RNA polymerase
   2733..2832    +  protein_bind   attL2: mutant version of attL; recombination site for the Gateway® LR reaction LR Clonase™
   2837..286     -  CDS            PPP1R9B (across the origin): NEB2_HUMAN - Also known as PPP1R6. Experimental evidence at protein level: Swiss-Prot protein existence level 1. Seems to act as a scaffold protein in multiple signaling pathways. Modulates excitatory synaptic transmission and dendritic spine morphology. Binds to actin filaments (F-actin) and shows cross- linking activity. Binds along the sides of the F-actin. May play an important role in linking the actin cytoskeleton to the plasma membrane at the synaptic junction. Believed to target protein phosphatase 1/PP1 to dendritic spines, which are rich in F-actin, and regulates its specificity towa
>Addgene plasmid #87123 | pDONR221 Spinophilin | addgene full sequence | sequence record 173288 | Addgene NGS Result
GCAGCGACAGGCGCACGCCGCGCTCGGACGCCCGTGGGGCCTCGGCCAGGCCCGCGCCGCCGCCCGCCTC
GCCCGAGGGCCCCGCCGTCGTGCCCATCTGCAGGAACATACTTTTGATGCGGTGGACGTTGGAGCCATAT
TTCTTGTGGTGGGCCCCCTTGGGTGCCTCGTCGGGCCCGGGCGCGTCGGGCGGCTTCAGCGCCTGGATGC
CCGCCTCGTAGGCGCTGCGGTGCGGGGAGGCGCTCCGGAGGGGACCCCCGGGCCCCCGTGGCTCCGTCTT
CATCATTAAGCCTGCTTTTTTGTACAAAGTTGGCATTATAAAAAAGCATTGCTCATCAATTTGTTGCAAC
GAACAGGTCACTATCAGTCAAAATAAAATCATTATTTGGGGCCCGAGCTTAAGACTGGCCGTCGTTTTAC
AACGTCGTGACTGGGAAAACATCCATGCTAGCGTTAACGCGAGAGTAGGGAACTGCCAGGCATCAAATAA
AACGAAAGGCTCAGTCGGAAGACTGGGCCTTTCGTTTTATCTGTTGTTTGTCGGTGAACGCTCTCCTGAG
TAGGACAAATCCGCCGGGAGCGGATTTGAACGTTGTGAAGCAACGGCCCGGAGGGTGGCGGGCAGGACGC
CCGCCATAAACTGCCAGGCATCAAACTAAGCAGAAGGCCATCCTGACGGATGGCCTTTTTGCGTTTCTAC
AAACTCTTCCTGGCTAGCGGTACGCGTATTAATTGCGTTGCGCTCACTGCCCGCTTTCCAGTCGGGAAAC
CTGTCGTGCCAGCTGCATTAATGAATCGGCCAACGCGCGGGGAGAGGCGGTTTGCGTATTGGGCGCTCTT
CCGCTTCCTCGCTCACTGACTCGCTGCGCTCGGTCGTTCGGCTGCGGCGAGCGGTATCAGCTCACTCAAA
GGCGGTAATACGGTTATCCACAGAATCAGGGGATAACGCAGGAAAGAACATGTGAGCAAAAGGCCAGCAA
AAGGCCAGGAACCGTAAAAAGGCCGCGTTGCTGGCGTTTTTCCATAGGCTCCGCCCCCCTGACGAGCATC
ACAAAAATCGACGCTCAAGTCAGAGGTGGCGAAACCCGACAGGACTATAAAGATACCAGGCGTTTCCCCC
TGGAAGCTCCCTCGTGCGCTCTCCTGTTCCGACCCTGCCGCTTACCGGATACCTGTCCGCCTTTCTCCCT
TCGGGAAGCGTGGCGCTTTCTCATAGCTCACGCTGTAGGTATCTCAGTTCGGTGTAGGTCGTTCGCTCCA
AGCTGGGCTGTGTGCACGAACCCCCCGTTCAGCCCGACCGCTGCGCCTTATCCGGTAACTATCGTCTTGA
GTCCAACCCGGTAAGACACGACTTATCGCCACTGGCAGCAGCCACTGGTAACAGGATTAGCAGAGCGAGG
TATGTAGGCGGTGCTACAGAGTTCTTGAAGTGGTGGCCTAACTACGGCTACACTAGAAGAACAGTATTTG
GTATCTGCGCTCTGCTGAAGCCAGTTACCTTCGGAAAAAGAGTTGGTAGCTCTTGATCCGGCAAACAAAC
CACCGCTGGTAGCGGTGGTTTTTTTGTTTGCAAGCAGCAGATTACGCGCAGAAAAAAAGGATCTCAAGAA
GATCCTTTGATCTTTTCTACGGGGTCTGACGCTCAGTGGAACGACGCGTAACTCACGTTAAGGGATTTTG
GTCATGAGCTTGCGCCGTCCCGTCAAGTCAGCGTAATGCTCTGCCAGTGTTACAACCAATTAACCAATTC
TGATTAGAAAAACTCATCGAGCATCAAATGAAACTGCAATTTATTCATATCAGGATTATCAATACCATAT
TTTTGAAAAAGCCGTTTCTGTAATGAAGGAGAAAACTCACCGAGGCAGTTCCATAGGATGGCAAGATCCT
GGTATCGGTCTGCGATTCCGACTCGTCCAACATCAATACAACCTATTAATTTCCCCTCGTCAAAAATAAG
GTTATCAAGTGAGAAATCACCATGAGTGACGACTGAATCCGGTGAGAATGGCAAAAGTTTATGCATTTCT
TTCCAGACTTGTTCAACAGGCCAGCCATTACGCTCGTCATCAAAATCACTCGCATCAACCAAACCGTTAT
TCATTCGTGATTGCGCCTGAGCGAGACGAAATACGCGATCGCTGTTAAAAGGACAATTACAAACAGGAAT
CGAATGCAACCGGCGCAGGAACACTGCCAGCGCATCAACAATATTTTCACCTGAATCAGGATATTCTTCT
AATACCTGGAATGCTGTTTTTCCGGGGATCGCAGTGGTGAGTAACCATGCATCATCAGGAGTACGGATAA
AATGCTTGATGGTCGGAAGAGGCATAAATTCCGTCAGCCAGTTTAGTCTGACCATCTCATCTGTAACATC
ATTGGCAACGCTACCTTTGCCATGTTTCAGAAACAACTCTGGCGCATCGGGCTTCCCATACAAGCGATAG
ATTGTCGCACCTGATTGCCCGACATTATCGCGAGCCCATTTATACCCATATAAATCAGCATCCATGTTGG
AATTTAATCGCGGCCTCGACGTTTCCCGTTGAATATGGCTCATAACACCCCTTGTATTACTGTTTATGTA
AGCAGACAGTTTTATTGTTCATGATGATATATTTTTATCTTGTGCAATGTAACATCAGAGATTTTGAGAC
ACGGGCCAGAGCTGCCAGGAAACAGCTATGACCATGTAATACGACTCACTATAGGGGATATCAGCTGGAT
GGCAAATAATGATTTTATTTTGACTGATAGTGACCTGTTCGTTGCAACAAATTGATAAGCAATGCTTTCT
TATAATGCCAACTTTGTACAAGAAAGCTGGGTATTAAGTAGAATTGGAATTCCTCAGTGTTTGCAAGTTT
CCTTCCAGTTCTGAGATCTTGTCCAGGAGCTTGTCCATCTCCTCCTTTCTGGCCAGCTCCGACTCCTCCA
GAACCCGACGCTGTGCAGTCTCCTTTTTCAGGAACTCGATCTCCTTCTGCTGGTAGTCCTTGATGAGGCG
CTTGGCCTTGCTGTACTTGCGCTCCAGGGCCTGGTACTGCGCCTGAGTCTCCCGCAGGTGCTCGTCCACA
GCCTGGCACAGGCTCTGGGCCTCACCCCAGTAGCCTTCCAGTTTCTCCATGCGCTCCTTGTTCTCCTCCA
CACTCTGCTCCAACTGCGCCTTCTCCACCCGCCAGCGCCCCTTCTCCTGCTCCAGGCTCTGCAGCTTTCT
TTTCAGCTGCTGGATCTCTGCCTCAGTGACCGCATGCTTGATCTGGAGCTCCTTGAACTTGTGCACCAGC
TTCTCGGGCTCCATGTCCACAGGGGACAGTGCATCCTCGTTCTCCGCTAGCTCAAACACCTCGATGGCCA
TCTCACCACCCGGGAACGTGGGGCTCAGCTCCTCATCCTCGTCAGTGGCATACTCTCCCGTCTCCTCGTC
ATCCTCCCCATACTGGGCGTATCTCTGCTCCATCATCTCCCGCTGCCATCGCTCCTGTTCCAAAGTCTGC
TGAATTAGCTGGGCCACTTCGCTCTGCTCTCCCGGCCGCTCCCGGCCAATCATAAACCGCACTCGGCCCT
TGGTGTTCCGGAGCACAGACGCCGCGAAGCTCTGGGTCACTCCCACCAGACTTGTTCCATCCACCTCCAC
CAGGAGATCATTCACCTGGATCCTGCCATCCCGATGGGCCGCACCACCCTCCGTCACGGTCTTGACGAAG
ATACCCAGCTTCTCCAGGCCCATGTCTGCCCCGGCGCCCATGCCGATGATGCTGATGCCCAGGCCCTCGG
AGTCCTTCTCCAGCTCCACAGGGAACAGCTCCAACCTCTCCACACGCTTCTCCAGCTCGTACTCAGCAGA
GGCTGCCATGGGATCCACATCCTCGTTGCGACGATCGTAATCCTCGTTGGAGTAAGTGCTGAACACTTGG
ATGGGCGCCGTGCTGAAATGGATCTTCCGGCTCGGGGCTGGGTCCTCCTCCTCCGACAGCCCCGGGATCT
CCACGCACCCCGACTCGGGCTCGTAGGGGGGCTCCCCATCCTCCTCGTCGTCTTCGTCGTCCTCCTCCAG
GGCACTGCCCGCAGAGTCCTCCCCGAGCCCACTGTAGGCGCTCACGTCCACCAAGTCCGCCTCCGAGAAG
TCCTCCTTCTTGGATTCATCTACCTCCTCAGGGGCCACGTCCGGGGCCCGGCCATTGCCCACCCCCCTCT
CTGGCGGCGCTACCGCCGCCGCCTCCTTCTCCGGGGCCGCTTGGGCCTTTGGCTCCTCGGGCGCGGGGCT
GGCTGCAGTTGCCACGGTGCTGCCATTCTCCAGGGCCGCGTGGACCGTAACCTCGGCCTGGATTACCTCC
CCGGGCGCCGACTCGGCCTCCGACTCCCCGCTCTCCTCCACCTCCACCGGCTTAATCTTGCGCACCTCCC
GGGGCTTGGGGGGCGGCCGGGCAGGGGCCACTCGGTGCTGCGGGGGCTGCTGCCCTGCGGGGCATCGCTC
TTTCTCGGCCGGGGCATCCCCCGACGGGGCGGGCGGCGGCGGCGGCGGGGGCTGGAACACCCGGGACCGC
TTGCTGACCAGCTTCGAGTTGACCTGGGGAACCCCTGCGGCCCTGGGGAGCCCGGGCCCGCGGTGGAGGC
CGGTCCTCGAGTCGGCCTTCTCGAAGACGGCGCTGAGCTGGCTGACCGTGGGGGACACGGCGTCAGCGTC
CAGCTTGTCCAGCGCCTCGGTGCTGCCGTTGAAGCGCACCACGACGTCCAGCTTCCGGTCCTGCAGGCCG
GCGCGCTCCTGCCTCAGCAGCCGCCGCGCCGCGGCCTCCTTGTCGCCGCCTGCGGCCGCTGGGGCGCTCC
GTTCGAACAGCTTCCGCGTCTCCTGCAGCCGGGACGGCGGGTGCGGCGGCGGCGCAGGCTGCGCGGAGGG
CGCGGGCTTGGAGTCGAAGCGGCTCACGCGCTCCGACACGCTGGTGCCCAGCTTCAGCAGGGCGCTGTGG
TCCACGTTCTCGTTCAGGCTGCTGGCCCGCG
